Addgene plasmid #66605: pSEW-Venus-Sec16A-deltaN
Purpose: Lentiviral vector for express truncated form of Sec16A as a fusion with Venus FP
Depositing lab: David Stephens. Depositing organization: University of Bristol. Publication: Sec16A defines the site for vesicle budding from the endoplasmic reticulum on exit from mitosis. Hughes H, Stephens DJ. J Cell Sci. 2010 Dec 1;123(Pt 23):4032-8. Epub 2010 Nov 2. 10.1242/jcs.076000 PubMed 21045114.
Backbone
  Vector backbone: pVenus-C1
  Backbone manufacturer: Clontech, then modified
  Vector type: Mammalian Expression
  Selectable markers: Neomycin (select with G418)
Growth in bacteria
  Bacterial resistance: Ampicillin, 100 μg/mL
  Growth temperature: 37°C
  Growth strain: Stbl3
  Copy number: High Copy
Gene/Insert
  Gene/Insert name: Sec16A (alt name: KIAA0310)
  Species: H. sapiens (human)
  Mutation: encodes amino acids 1107-1217 of human Sec16A
  Entrez Gene: SEC16A (a.k.a. KIAA0310, SEC16L, p250)
  Tag / fusion protein: Venus (EYFP derivative) (N terminal on insert)
Terms and licenses: Academic/Nonprofit Terms; Industry Terms: Not Available to Industry
How to cite: pSEW-Venus-Sec16A-deltaN was a gift from David Stephens (Addgene plasmid # 66605 ; http://n2t.net/addgene:66605 ; RRID:Addgene_66605)
