[The description below was written by a language model from this plasmid's Addgene catalogue record.]
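Description:
pSEW-Venus-Sec16A-deltaN is described in its record as a lentiviral vector for expressing a truncated form of human Sec16A (also known as KIAA0310) fused to the yellow fluorescent protein Venus, an EYFP derivative. The insert encodes only amino acids 1107–1217 of Sec16A, a short internal fragment of this large protein, with Venus placed at the N terminus of the fragment so that its localisation can be followed by fluorescence microscopy in living or fixed mammalian cells.

The catalogue fields are not entirely consistent about the vector itself. The name and stated purpose indicate a pSEW-type lentiviral transfer vector, whereas the backbone is listed as a modified pVenus-C1 (Clontech) and the vector type as mammalian expression, with neomycin/G418 given as the selectable marker. The listed bacterial resistance is ampicillin rather than the kanamycin typical of C1-series plasmids, and propagation in a recombination-deficient strain is the usual choice for repeat-containing lentiviral plasmids. These points fit a lentiviral backbone carrying a Venus fusion cassette that originated in pVenus-C1, but the record does not confirm this. No feature table is provided, so the promoter driving the fusion, the LTRs, packaging signal and any post-transcriptional elements are not stated, and the presence of a functional G418 marker cannot be verified. The plasmid is maintained at high copy number in bacteria.

Sec16A is associated with vesicle budding sites on the endoplasmic reticulum, and the construct comes from work examining how Sec16A marks these ER exit sites as cells leave mitosis. Such a truncation would typically be used alongside other Sec16A variants to map which regions determine localisation or function.
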