>Addgene plasmid #66605 | pSEW-Venus-Sec16A-deltaN | addgene partial sequence | sequence record 116680 | EGFP-C 5'-CATGGTCCTGCTGGAGTTCGTG-3'
ATCTAACGTGTACAACCCGTCCCATTCTGACAGCCTCGCTTCTCAGCAAAGTGTTGCCAGTCATCCCAGA
CAATCTGGGCCTGGGGCGCCTAACCTTGACCGTTTTTATCAGCAGGTCACGAAAGATGCCCAGGGCCAGC
CTGGCCTCGAAAGAGCCCAGCAGGAGCTGGTGCCACCCCAGCAACAGGCTTCTCCCCCACAACTACCCAA
AGCCATGTTTTCGGAGCTGTCAAATCCAGAAAGTCTGCCCGCACAGGGACAGGCCCAGAACTCAGCACAG
TCACCAGCAAGTCTGGTTCTGGTCGACGCGGGTCAGCAGCTGCCCCCTCGGCCTCCTCAGTCCTCTAGCG
TGTCTCTGGTGTCCAGTGGCTCCGGCCAGGCAGCTGTGCCGTCAGAGCAGCCGTGGCCACAGCCAGTGCC
TGCACTTGCCCCCGGCCCACCGCCTCAGGACCTGGCCGCCTACTACTACTACCGGCCTTTGTACGATGCC
TACCAGCCTCAGTACTCTTTGCCGTACCCACCGGAGCCTGGCGCAGCCTCCCTCTATTACCAGGATGTCT
ACAGCCTCTATGAGCCTCGATACAGGCCCTATGATGGTGCTGCGTCTGCTTACGCCCAGAACTACCGCTA
TCCCGAG
