>Addgene plasmid #66605 | pSEW-Venus-Sec16A-deltaN | addgene partial sequence | sequence record 116682 | SV40pA-R 5'-GAAATTTGTGATGCTATTGC-3'
TTGCATTCATTTTATGTTTCAGGTTCAGGGGGAGGTGTGGGAGGTTTTTTAAAGCAAGTAAAACCTCTAC
AAATGTGGTATGGCTGATTATGATCTCTAGTCAAGGCACTATACATCAAATATTCCTTATTAACCCCTTT
ACAAATTAAAAAGCTAAAGGTACACAATTTTTGAGCATAGTTATTAATAGCAGACACTCTATGCCTGTGT
GGAGTAAGAAAAAACAGTATGTTATGATTATAACTGTTATGCCTACTTATAAAGGTTACAGAATATTTTT
CCATAATTTTCTTGTATAGCAGTGCAGCTTTTTCCTTTGTGGTGTAAATAGCAAAGCAAGCAAGAGTTCT
ATTACTAAACACAGCATGACTCAAAAAACTTAGCAATTCTGAAGGAAAGTCCTTGGGGTCTTCTACCTTT
CTCTTCTTTTTTGGAGGAGTAGAATGTTGAGAGTCAGCAGTAGCCTCATCATCACTAGATGGCATTTCTT
CTGAGCAAAACAGGTTTTCCTCATTAAAGGCATTCCACCACTGCTCCCATTCATCAGTTCCATAGGTTGG
AATCTAAAATACACAAACAATTAGAATCAGTAGTTTAACACATTATACACTTAAAAATTTTATATTTACC
TTAGAGCTTTAAATCTCTGTAGGTAG
