>Addgene plasmid #66605 | pSEW-Venus-Sec16A-deltaN | addgene partial sequence | sequence record 118011 | SV40-splice-R2 5'-CACAAACAATTAGAATCAGTAG-3'
TCTCTGTAGGTAGTTTGTCCAATTATGTCACACCACAGAAGTAAGGTTCCTTCACAAAGATCCGGGGCCC
ACTCATAAATCCAGTTGCCGCCACGGTAGCCAATCACCGTATCGTATAAATCATCGTCGGTACGTTCGGC
ATCGCTCATCACAATACGTGCCTGGACGTCGAGGATTTCGCGTGGGTCAATGCCGCGCCAGATCCACATC
AGACGGTTAATCATGCGATACCAGTGAGGGATGGTTTTACCATCAAGGGCCGACTGCACAGGCGGTTGTG
CGCCGTGATTAAAGCGGCGGACTAGCGTCGAGGTTTCAGGATGTTTAAAGCGGGGTTTGAACAGGGTTTC
GCTCAGGTTTGCCTGTGTCATGGATGCAGCCTCCAGAATACTTACTGGAAACTATTGTAACCCGCCTGAA
GTTAAAAAGAACAACGCCCGGCAGTGCCAGGCGTTGAAAAGATTAGCGACCGGAGATTGGCGGGACGAAT
ACGACGCCCATATCCCACGGCTGTTCAATCCAGGTATCTTGCGGGATATCAACAACATAGTCATCAACCA
GCGGACGACCAGCCGGTTTTGCGAAGATGGTGACAAAGTGCGCTTTTGGATACATTTCACGAATCGCAAC
CGCAGTACCACCGGTATCCACCAGGTCATCAATAACGATGAAGCCTTCGCCATCGCCTTCTGCGCG
